>Addgene plasmid #57877 | mKO2-Keratin-17 | addgene full sequence | sequence record 210580 | Addgene NGS Result
CATGTTCTTTCCTGCGTTATCCCCTGATTCTGTGGATAACCGTATTACCGCCATGCATTAGTTATTAATA
GTAATCAATTACGGGGTCATTAGTTCATAGCCCATATATGGAGTTCCGCGTTACATAACTTACGGTAAAT
GGCCCGCCTGGCTGACCGCCCAACGACCCCCGCCCATTGACGTCAATAATGACGTATGTTCCCATAGTAA
CGCCAATAGGGACTTTCCATTGACGTCAATGGGTGGAGTATTTACGGTAAACTGCCCACTTGGCAGTACA
TCAAGTGTATCATATGCCAAGTACGCCCCCTATTGACGTCAATGACGGTAAATGGCCCGCCTGGCATTAT
GCCCAGTACATGACCTTATGGGACTTTCCTACTTGGCAGTACATCTACGTATTAGTCATCGCTATTACCA
TGGTGATGCGGTTTTGGCAGTACATCAATGGGCGTGGATAGCGGTTTGACTCACGGGGATTTCCAAGTCT
CCACCCCATTGACGTCAATGGGAGTTTGTTTTGGCACCAAAATCAACGGGACTTTTCAAAATGTCGTAAC
AACTCCGCCCCATTGACGCAAATGGGCGGTAGGCGTGTACGGTGGGAGGTCTATATAAGCAGAGCTGGTT
TAGTGAACCGTCAGATCCGCTAGCACCATGAGCTTCACCACTCGCTCCACCTTCTCCACCAACTACCGGT
CCCTGGGCTCTGTCCAGGCGCCCAGCTACGGCGCCCGGCCGGTCAGCAGCGCGGCCAGCGTCTATGCAGG
CGCTGGGGGCTCTGGTTCCCGGATCTCCGTGTCCCGCTCCACCAGCTTCAGGGGCGGCATGGGGTCCGGG
GGCCTGGCCACCGGGATAGCCGGGGGTCTGGCAGGAATGGGAGGCATCCAGAACGAGAAGGAGACCATGC
AAAGCCTGAACGACCGCCTGGCCTCTTACCTGGACAGAGTGAGGAGCCTGGAGACCGAGAACCGGAGGCT
GGAGAGCAAAATCCGGGAGCACTTGGAGAAGAAGGGACCCCAGGTCAGAGACTGGAGCCATTACTTCAAG
ATCATCGAGGACCTGAGGGCTCAGATCTTCGCAAATACTGTGGACAATGCCCGCATCGTTCTGCAGATTG
ACAATGCCCGTCTTGCTGCTGATGACTTTAGAGTCAAGTATGAGACAGAGCTGGCCATGCGCCAGTCTGT
GGAGAACGACATCCATGGGCTCCGCAAGGTCATTGATGACACCAATATCACACGACTGCAGCTGGAGACA
GAGATCGAGGCTCTCAAGGAGGAGCTGCTCTTCATGAAGAAGAACCACGAAGAGGAAGTAAAAGGCCTAC
AAGCCCAGATTGCCAGCTCTGGGTTGACCGTGGAGGTAGATGCCCCCAAATCTCAGGACCTCGCCAAGAT
CATGGCAGACATCCGGGCCCAATATGACGAGCTGGCTCGGAAGAACCGAGAGGAGCTAGACAAGTACTGG
TCTCAGCAGATTGAGGAGAGCACCACAGTGCTCACCACACAGTCTGCTGAGGTTGGAGCTGCTGAGACGA
CGCTCACAGAGCTGAGACGTACAGTCCAGTCCTTGGAGATCGACCTGGACTCCATGAGAAATCTGAAGGC
CAGCTTGGAGAACAGCCTGAGGGAGGTGGAGGCCCGCTACGCCCTACAGATGGAGCAGCTCAACGGGATC
CTGCTGCACCTTGAGTCAGAGCTGGCACAGACCCGGGCAGAGGGACAGCGCCAGGCCCAGGAGTATGAGG
CCCTGCTGAACATCAAGGTCAAGCTGGAGGCTGAGATCGCCACCTACCGCCGCCTGCTGGAAGATGGCGA
GGACTTTAATCTTGGTGATGCCTTGGACAGCAGCAACTCCATGCAAACCATCCAAAAGACCACCACCCGC
CGGATAGTGGATGGCAAAGTGGTGTCTGAGACCAATGACACCAAAGTTCTGAGGCATCGAATTCTGCAGT
CGACGGTACCGCGGGCCCGGGATCCACCGGTCGCCACCATGGTGAGTGTGATTAAACCAGAGATGAAGAT
GAGGTACTACATGGACGGCTCCGTCAATGGGCATGAGTTCACAATTGAAGGTGAAGGCACAGGCAGACCT
TACGAGGGACATCAAGAGATGACACTACGCGTCACAATGGCCGAGGGCGGGCCAATGCCTTTCGCGTTTG
ACTTAGTGTCACACGTGTTCTGTTACGGCCACAGAGTATTTACTAAATATCCAGAAGAGATACCAGACTA
TTTCAAACAAGCATTTCCTGAAGGCCTGTCATGGGAAAGGTCGTTGGAGTTCGAAGATGGTGGGTCCGCT
TCAGTCAGTGCGCATATAAGCCTTAGAGGAAACACCTTCTACCACAAATCCAAATTTACTGGGGTTAACT
TTCCTGCCGATGGTCCTATCATGCAAAACCAAAGTGTTGATTGGGAGCCATCAACCGAGAAAATTACTGC
CAGCGACGGAGTTCTGAAGGGTGATGTTACGATGTACCTAAAACTTGAAGGAGGCGGCAATCACAAATGC
CAAATGAAGACTACTTACAAGGCGGCAAAAGAGATTCTTGAAATGCCAGGAGACCATTACATCGGCCATC
GCCTCGTCAGGAAAACCGAAGGCAACATTACTGAGCAGGTAGAAGATGCAGTAGCTCATAGCTAAGCGGC
CGCGACTCTAGATCATAATCAGCCATACCACATTTGTAGAGGTTTTACTTGCTTTAAAAAACCTCCCACA
CCTCCCCCTGAACCTGAAACATAAAATGAATGCAATTGTTGTTGTTAACTTGTTTATTGCAGCTTATAAT
GGTTACAAATAAAGCAATAGCATCACAAATTTCACAAATAAAGCATTTTTTTCACTGCATTCTAGTTGTG
GTTTGTCCAAACTCATCAATGTATCTTAAGGCGTAAATTGTAAGCGTTAATATTTTGTTAAAATTCGCGT
TAAATTTTTGTTAAATCAGCTCATTTTTTAACCAATAGGCCGAAATCGGCAAAATCCCTTATAAATCAAA
AGAATAGACCGAGATAGGGT
[37 nt withheld, positions 3031-3067]
AAAGAACGTGGACTCCAACGTCAAAGG
[49 nt withheld, positions 3095-3143]
T
[91 nt withheld, positions 3145-3235]
G
[124 nt withheld, positions 3237-3360]
CAGGTGGCACTTTTCGGGGAAATGTGCGCGGAACCCCTATTTGTTTATTTTTCTAAATACATTCAAATAT
GTATCCGCTCATGAGACAATAACCCTGATAAATGCTTCAATAATATTGAAAAAGGAAGAGTCCTGAGGCG
GAAAGAACCAGCTGTGGAATGTGTGTCAGTTAGGGTGTGGAAAGTCCCCAGGCTCCCCAGCAGGCAGAAG
TATGCAAAGCATGCATCTCAATTAGTCAGCAACCAGGTGTGGAAAGTCCCCAGGCTCCCCAGCAGGCAGA
AGTATGCAAAGCATGCATCTCAATTAGTCAGCAACCATAGTCCCGCCCCTAACTCCGCCCATCCCGCCCC
TAACTCCGCCCAGTTCCGCCCATTCTCCGCCCCATGGCTGACTAATTTTTTTTATTTATGCAGAGGCCGA
GGCCGCCTCGGCCTCTGAGCTATTCCAGAAGTAGTGAGGAGGCTTTTTTGGAGGCCTAGGCTTTTGCAAA
GATCGATCAAGAGACAGGATGAGGATCGTTTCGCATGATTGAACAAGATGGATTGCACGCAGGTTCTCCG
GCCGCTTGGGTGGAGAGGCTATTCGGCTATGACTGGGCACAACAGACAATCGGCTGCTCTGATGCCGCCG
TGTTCCGGCTGTCAGCGCAGGGGCGCCCGGTTCTTTTTGTCAAGACCGACCTGTCCGGTGCCCTGAATGA
ACTGCAAGACGAGGCAGCGCGGCTATCGTGGCTGGCCACGACGGGCGTTCCTTGCGCAGCTGTGCTCGAC
GTTGTCACTGAAGCGGGAAGGGACTGGCTGCTATTGGGCGAAGTGCCGGGGCAGGATCTCCTGTCATCTC
ACCTTGCTCCTGCCGAGAAAGTATCCATCATGGCTGATGCAATGCGGCGGCTGCATACGCTTGATCCGGC
TACCTGCCCATTCGACCACCAAGCGAAACATCGCATCGAGCGAGCACGTACTCGGATGGAAGCCGGTCTT
GTCGATCAGGATGATCTGGACGAAGAGCATCAGGGGCTCGCGCCAGCCGAACTGTTCGCCAGGCTCAAGG
CGAGCATGCCCGACGGCGAGGATCTCGTCGTGACCCATGGCGATGCCTGCTTGCCGAATATCATGGTGGA
AAATGGCCGCTTTTCTGGATTCATCGACTGTGGCCGGCTGGGTGTGGCGGACCGCTATCAGGACATAGCG
TTGGCTACCCGTGATATTGCTGAAGAGCTTGGCGGCGAATGGGCTGACCGCTTCCTCGTGCTTTACGGTA
TCGCCGCTCCCGATTCGCAGCGCATCGCCTTCTATCGCCTTCTTGACGAGTTCTTCTGAGCGGGACTCTG
GGGTTCGAAATGACCGACCAAGCGACGCCCAACCTGCCATCACGAGATTTCGATTCCACCGCCGCCTTCT
ATGAAAGGTTGGGCTTCGGAATCGTTTTCCGGGACGCCGGCTGGATGATCCTCCAGCGCGGGGATCTCAT
GCTGGAGTTCTTCGCCCACCCTAGGGGGAGGCTAACTGAAACACGGAAGGAGACAATACCGGAAGGAACC
CGCGCTATGACGGCAATAAAAAGACAGAATAAAACGCACGGTGTTGGGTCGTTTGTTCATAAACGCGGGG
TTCGGTCCCAGGGCTGGCACTCTGTCGATACCCCACCGAGACCCCATTGGGGCCAATACGCCCGCGTTTC
TTCCTTTTCCCCACCCCACCCCCCAAGTTCGGGTGAAGGCCCAGGGCTCGCAGCCAACGTCGGGGCGGCA
GGCCCTGCCATAGCCTCAGGTTACTCATATATACTTTAGATTGATTTAAAACTTCATTTTTAATTTAAAA
GGATCTAGGTGAAGATCCTTTTTGATAATCTCATGACCAAAATCCCTTAACGTGAGTTTTCGTTCCACTG
AGCGTCAGACCCCGTAGAAAAGATCAAAGGATCTTCTTGAGATCCTTTTTTTCTGCGCGTAATCTGCTGC
TTGCAAACAAAAAAACCACCGCTACCAGCGGTGGTTTGTTTGCCGGATCAAGAGCTACCAACTCTTTTTC
CGAAGGTAACTGGCTTCAGCAGAGCGCAGATACCAAATACTGTTCTTCTAGTGTAGCCGTAGTTAGGCCA
CCACTTCAAGAACTCTGTAGCACCGCCTACATACCTCGCTCTGCTAATCCTGTTACCAGTGGCTGCTGCC
AGTGGCGATAAGTCGTGTCTTACCGGGTTGGACTCAAGACGATAGTTACCGGATAAGGCGCAGCGGTCGG
GCTGAACGGGGGGTTCGTGCACACAGCCCAGCTTGGAGCGAACGACCTACACCGAACTGAGATACCTACA
GCGTGAGCTATGAGAAAGCGCCACGCTTCCCGAAGGGAGAAAGGCGGACAGGTATCCGGTAAGCGGCAGG
GTCGGAACAGGAGAGCGCACGAGGGAGCTTCCAGGGGGAAACGCCTGGTATCTTTATAGTCCTGTCGGGT
TTCGCCACCTCTGACTTGAGCGTCGATTTTTGTGATGCTCGTCAGGGGGGCGGAGCCTATGGAAAAACGC
CAGCAACGCGGCCTTTTTACGGTTCCTGGCCTTTTGCTGGCCTTTTGCTCA
Features (pLannotate 1.2.2; 17 found; start..end, strand, type, name):
      1..51      +  rep_origin     RSF ori (fragment): Plasmids containing the RSF 1030 origin of replication can be propagated in E. coli cells that contain additional plasmids with compatible origins.
    119..422     +  enhancer       CMV enhancer: human cytomegalovirus immediate early enhancer
    495..512     -  promoter       CMV promoter (fragment): human cytomegalovirus (CMV) immediate early promoter
    575..626     +  promoter       CMVd2 promoter: truncated human cytomegalovirus (CMV) immediate early promoter that yields moderately reduced expression relative to the full-length promoter
    658..1947    +  CDS            KRT18: K1C18_HUMAN - Also known as CYK18. Experimental evidence at protein level: Swiss-Prot protein existence level 1. Involved in the uptake of thrombin-antithrombin complexes by hepatic cells (By similarity). When phosphorylated, plays a role in filament reorganization. Involved in the delivery of mutated CFTR to the plasma membrane. Together with KRT8, is involved in interleukin-6 (IL-6)-mediated barrier protection. From Homo sapiens (Human).
   1947..1985    +  misc_feature   MCS (fragment): multiple cloning site
   1999..2652    +  CDS            mKO2: mKO2 is a basic (constitutively fluorescent) orange fluorescent protein published in 2008, derived from Verrillofungia concinna. It has moderate acid sensitivity.
   2671..2754    +  CDS            large T antigen (fragment): large T antigen from SV40 (simian virus 40)
   2777..2898    +  polyA_signal   SV40 poly(A) signal: SV40 polyadenylation signal
   2932..3360    -  rep_origin     f1 ori (sequence partly withheld): f1 bacteriophage origin of replication; arrow indicates direction of (+) strand synthesis
   3387..3491    +  promoter       AmpR promoter: bla
   3493..3850    +  promoter       SV40 promoter: SV40 enhancer and early promoter
   3885..4679    +  CDS            NeoR/KanR: aminoglycoside phosphotransferase from Tn5; aph(3')-II (or nptII); confers resistance to neomycin, kanamycin, and G418 (Geneticin®)
   4700..4852    +  CDS            ble (fragment): BLE_KLEPN - Experimental evidence at protein level: Swiss-Prot protein existence level 1. Binding protein with a strong affinity to the bleomycin family of antibiotics. Binds to CL990; an antimitotic-antibiotic compound. From Klebsiella pneumoniae.
   4911..4958    +  polyA_signal   HSV TK poly(A) signal: herpes simplex virus thymidine kinase polyadenylation signal (Cole and Stacy, 1985)
   5049..5065    -  polyA_signal   bGH poly(A) signal (fragment): bovine growth hormone polyadenylation signal
   5287..5875    +  rep_origin     ori: high-copy-number ColE1/pMB1/pBR322/pUC origin of replication
