[The description below was written by a language model from this plasmid's Addgene catalogue record and pLannotate feature annotations shown in this document.]
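Description:
mKO2-Keratin-17 is a mammalian expression plasmid for labelling intermediate filaments with an orange fluorescent protein. Despite its name, the record explicitly notes that the insert is human keratin 18 (KRT18), not keratin 17, and the feature annotation of the sequenced plasmid agrees, identifying the open reading frame as KRT18. The insert is recorded as carrying a V282L substitution. The keratin coding sequence lies downstream of the CMV immediate-early enhancer/promoter. It is joined through a short stretch of residual multiple cloning site to mKO2, so the fluorescent protein sits at the C terminus of the keratin. mKO2 is a constitutively fluorescent orange protein with recorded excitation and emission maxima of 551 and 565 nm. An SV40 polyadenylation signal terminates the transcript.

The backbone is an mKO2 N-terminal-fusion-style vector of about 4.75 kb, giving a full sequenced construct of roughly 5.9 kb. It is maintained at high copy number in E. coli through a ColE1/pUC-type origin, and an f1 origin is also present. A single Tn5 aminoglycoside phosphotransferase gene (NeoR/KanR) serves both hosts. A bacterial bla-type promoter drives it for kanamycin selection in E. coli, and the SV40 early promoter, paired with an HSV TK polyadenylation signal, drives it for G418 selection of stably transfected mammalian cells. Several small annotated fragments (RSF ori, ble, bGH poly(A), large T antigen) appear to be partial sequence matches rather than functional elements.

The construct is typically used in transfected mammalian cells for live or fixed fluorescence imaging of the keratin intermediate filament network.
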