Addgene plasmid #57877: mKO2-Keratin-17
Purpose: Note- This plasmid contains Keratin 18. Localization: Intermediate Filaments, Excitation: 551, Emission: 565
Depositing lab: Michael Davidson. Depositing organization: Florida State University, Tallahassee.
Backbone
  Vector backbone: mKO2
  Backbone size w/o insert (bp): 4750
  Vector type: Mammalian Expression
  Selectable markers: Neomycin (select with G418)
Growth in bacteria
  Bacterial resistance: Kanamycin, 50 μg/mL
  Growth temperature: 37°C
  Growth strain: DH5alpha
  Copy number: High Copy
Gene/Insert
  Gene/Insert name: Keratin (alt name: NM_199187.1)
  Species: H. sapiens (human)
  Mutation: V282L
  Entrez Gene: KRT18 (a.k.a. CK-18, CYK18, K18)
  Promoter: CMV
  Tag / fusion protein: mKO2 (C terminal on insert)
  Cloning method: Unknown
  Sequencing primers: 5′ CMV-F; 3′ SV40pA-R
Terms and licenses: Academic/Nonprofit Terms; Industry Terms: Not Available to Industry
Depositor comments: . Excitation = 551; Emission = 565
How to cite: mKO2-Keratin-17 was a gift from Michael Davidson (Addgene plasmid # 57877 ; http://n2t.net/addgene:57877 ; RRID:Addgene_57877)
