>Addgene plasmid #57877 | mKO2-Keratin-17 | depositor partial sequence | sequence record 89029 | insert sequence
GACGTCAGATCCGCTAGCACCATGAGCTTCACCACTCGCTCCACCTTCTCCACCAACTACCGGTCCCTGG
GCTCTGTCCAGGCGCCCAGCTACGGCGCCCGGCCGGTCAGCAGCGCGGCCAGCGTCTATGCAGGCGCTGG
GGGCTCTGGTTCCCGGATCTCCGTGTCCCGCTCCACCAGCTTCAGGGGCGGCATGGGGTCCGGGGGCCTG
GCCACCGGGATAGCCGGGGGTCTGGCAGGAATGGGAGGCATCCAGAACGAGAAGGAGACCATGCAAAGCC
TGAACGACCGCCTGGCCTCTTACCTGGACAGAGTGAGGAGCCTGGAGACCGAGAACCGGAGGCTGGAGAG
CAAAATCCGGGAGCACTTGGAGAAGAAGGGACCCCAGGTCAGAGACTGGAGCCATTACTTCAAGATCATC
GAGGACCTGAGGGCTCAGATCTTCGCAAATACTGTGGACAATGCCCGCATCGTTCTGCAGATTGACAATG
CCCGTCTTGCTGCTGATGACTTTAGAGTCAAGTATGAGACAGAGCTGGCCATGCGCCAGTCTGTGGAGAA
CGACATCCATGGGCTCCGCAAGGTCATTGATGACACCAATATCACACGACTGCAGCTGGAGACAGAGATC
GAGGCTCTCAAGGAGGAGCTGCTCTTCATGAAGAAGAACCACGAAGAGGAAGTAAAAGGCCTACAAGCCC
AGATTGCCAGCTCTGGGTTGACCGTGGAGGTAGATGCCCCCAAATCTCAGGACCTCGCCAAGATCATGGC
AGACATCCGGGCCCAATATGACGAGCTGGCTCGGAAGAACCGAGAGGAGCTAGACAAGTACTGGTCTCAG
CAGATTGAGGAGAGCACCACAGTGCTCACCACACAGTCTGCTGAGGTTGGAGCTGCTGAGACGACGCTCA
CAGAGCTGAGACGTACAGTCCAGTCCTTGGAGATCGACCTGGACTCCATGAGAAATCTGAAGGCCAGCTT
GGAGAACAGCCTGAGGGAGGTGGAGGCCCGCTACGCCCTACAGATGGAGCAGCTCAACGGGATCCTGCTG
CACCTTGAGTCAGAGCTGGCACAGACCCGGGCAGAGGGACAGCGCCAGGCCCAGGAGTATGAGGCCCTGC
TGAACATCAAGGTCAAGCTGGAGGCTGAGATCGCCACCTACCGCCGCCTGCTGGAAGATGGCGAGGACTT
TAATCTTGGTGATGCCTTGGACAGCAGCAACTCCATGCAAACCATCCAAAAGACCACCACCCGCCGGATA
GTGGATGGCAAAGTGGTGTCTGAGACCAATGACACCAAAGTTCTGAGGCATCGAATTCTGCAGTCGACGG
TACCGCGGGCCCGGGATCCACCGGTCGCCACCATGGTGAGTGTGATTAAACCAGAGATGAAGATGAGGTA
CTACATGGACGGCTCCGTCAATGGGCATGAGTTCACAATTGAAGGTGAAGGCACAGGCAGACCTTACGAG
GGACATCAAGAGATGACACTACGCGTCACAATGGCCGAGGGCGGGCCAATGCCTTTCGCGTTTGACTTAG
TGTCACACGTGTTCTGTTACGGCCACAGAGTATTTACTAAATATCCAGAAGAGATACCAGACTATTTCAA
ACAAGCATTTCCTGAAGGCCTGTCATGGGAAAGGTCGTTGGAGTTCGAAGATGGTGGGTCCGCTTCAGTC
AGTGCGCATATAAGCCTTAGAGGAAACACCTTCTACCACAAATCCAAATTTACTGGGGTTAACTTTCCTG
CCGATGGTCCTATCATGCAAAACCAAAGTGTTGATTGGGAGCCATCAACCGAGAAAATTACTGCCAGCGA
CGGAGTTCTGAAGGGTGATGTTACGATGTACCTAAAACTTGAAGGAGGCGGCAATCACAAATGCCAAATG
AAGACTACTTACAAGGCGGCAAAAGAGATTCTTGAAATGCCAGGAGACCATTACATCGGCCATCGCCTCG
TCAGGAAAACCGAAGGCAACATTACTGAGCAGGTAGAAGATGCAGTAGCTCATAGCTAAGCGGCCGCGAC
TCTAGATCATAATCAGCCATACCACATTG
